>Addgene plasmid #71128 | pRS416-Gal4-dCas9-VP64 | depositor full sequence | sequence record 127063 | Full plasmid map unannotated.
TCGCGCGTTTCGGTGATGACGGTGAAAACCTCTGACACATGCAGCTCCCGGAGACGGTCACAGCTTGTCT
GTAAGCGGATGCCGGGAGCAGACAAGCCCGTCAGGGCGCGTCAGCGGGTGTTGGCGGGTGTCGGGGCTGG
CTTAACTATGCGGCATCAGAGCAGATTGTACTGAGAGTGCACCATACCACAGCTTTTCAATTCAATTCAT
CATTTTTTTTTTATTCTTTTTTTTGATTTCGGTTTCTTTGAAATTTTTTTGATTCGGTAATCTCCGAACA
GAAGGAAGAACGAAGGAAGGAGCACAGACTTAGATTGGTATATATACGCATATGTAGTGTTGAAGAAACA
TGAAATTGCCCAGTATTCTTAACCCAACTGCACAGAACAAAAACCTGCAGGAAACGAAGATAAATCATGT
CGAAAGCTACATATAAGGAACGTGCTGCTACTCATCCTAGTCCTGTTGCTGCCAAGCTATTTAATATCAT
GCACGAAAAGCAAACAAACTTGTGTGCTTCATTGGATGTTCGTACCACCAAGGAATTACTGGAGTTAGTT
GAAGCATTAGGTCCCAAAATTTGTTTACTAAAAACACATGTGGATATCTTGACTGATTTTTCCATGGAGG
GCACAGTTAAGCCGCTAAAGGCATTATCCGCCAAGTACAATTTTTTACTCTTCGAAGACAGAAAATTTGC
TGACATTGGTAATACAGTCAAATTGCAGTACTCTGCGGGTGTATACAGAATAGCAGAATGGGCAGACATT
ACGAATGCACACGGTGTGGTGGGCCCAGGTATTGTTAGCGGTTTGAAGCAGGCGGCAGAAGAAGTAACAA
AGGAACCTAGAGGCCTTTTGATGTTAGCAGAATTGTCATGCAAGGGCTCCCTATCTACTGGAGAATATAC
TAAGGGTACTGTTGACATTGCGAAGAGCGACAAAGATTTTGTTATCGGCTTTATTGCTCAAAGAGACATG
GGTGGAAGAGATGAAGGTTACGATTGGTTGATTATGACACCCGGTGTGGGTTTAGATGACAAGGGAGACG
CATTGGGTCAACAGTATAGAACCGTGGATGATGTGGTCTCTACAGGATCTGACATTATTATTGTTGGAAG
AGGACTATTTGCAAAGGGAAGGGATGCTAAGGTAGAGGGTGAACGTTACAGAAAAGCAGGCTGGGAAGCA
TATTTGAGAAGATGCGGCCAGCAAAACTAAAAAACTGTATTATAAGTAAATGCATGTATACTAAACTCAC
AAATTAGAGCTTCAATTTAATTATATCAGTTATTACCCTATGCGGTGTGAAATACCGCACAGATGCGTAA
GGAGAAAATACCGCATCAGGAAATTGTAAACGTTAATATTTTGTTAAAATTCGCGTTAAATTTTTGTTAA
ATCAGCTCATTTTTTAACCAATAGGCCGAAATCGGCAAAATCCCTTATAAATCAAAAGAATAGACCGAGA
TAGGGT
[37 nt withheld, positions 1477-1513]
AAAGAACGTGGACTCCAACGTCAAAGG
[49 nt withheld, positions 1541-1589]
T
[91 nt withheld, positions 1591-1681]
G
[124 nt withheld, positions 1683-1806]
CGCGCCATTCGCCATTCAGGCTGCGCAACTGTTGGGAAGGGCGATCGGTGCGGGCCTCTTCGCTATTACG
CCAGCTGGCGAAAGGGGGATGTGCTGCAAGGCGATTAAGTTGGGTAACGCCAGGGTTTTCCCAGTCACGA
CGTTGTAAAACGACGGCCAGTGAGCGCGCGTAATACGACTCACTATAGGGCGAATTGGGTACCGGCCGCA
AATTAAAGCCTTCGAGCGTCCCAAAACCTTCTCAAGCAAGGTTTTCAGTATAATGTTACATGCGTACACG
CGTCTGTACAGAAAAAAAAGAAAAATTTGAAATATAAATAACGTTCTTAATACTAACATAACTATAAAAA
AATAAATAGGGACCTAGACTTCAGGTTGTCTAACTCCTTCCTTTTCGGTTAGAGCGGATGTGGGGGGAGG
GCGTGAATGTAAGCGTGACATAACTAATTACATGACTCGAGTTCTTCCTAGGAAAGCATGTCTAAGTCGA
AATCGTCCAGAGCGTCTGATCCAAGCATATCCAGGTCAAAATCATCTAAGGCGTCACTTCCAAGCATGTC
GAGGTCAAAGTCATCTAGCGCATCAGAACCCAGCATATCCAAGTCGAAGTCGTCCAAAGCGTCAGAACCT
CCACCGTCGACTCCAGATCTACCAGAACCGTCAGCCCTGCTGTCTCCACCGAGCTGAGAGAGGTCGATTC
TTGTTTCATAGAGCCCCGTAATTGACTGATGAATCAGTGTGGCGTCCAGGACCTCCTTTGTAGAGGTGTA
CCGCTTTCTGTCTATGGTGGTGTCGAAGTACTTGAAGGCTGCAGGCGCGCCCAAGTTGGTCAGAGTAAAC
AAGTGGATAATGTTTTCTGCCTGCTCCCTGATGGGCTTATCCCTGTGCTTATTGTAAGCAGAAAGCACCT
TATCGAGGTTAGCGTCGGCGAGGATCACTCTTTTGGAGAATTCGCTTATTTGCTCGATGATCTCATCAAG
GTAGTGTTTGTGTTGTTCCACGAACAGCTGCTTCTGCTCATTATCTTCGGGAGACCCTTTGAGCTTTTCA
TAGTGGCTGGCCAGATACAAGAAATTAACGTATTTAGAGGGCAGTGCCAGCTCGTTACCTTTCTGCAGCT
CGCCCGCACTAGCGAGCATTCGTTTCCGGCCGTTTTCAAGCTCAAAGAGAGAGTACTTGGGAAGCTTAAT
GATGAGGTCTTTTTTGACCTCTTTATATCCTTTCGCCTCGAGAAAGTCGATGGGGTTTTTTTCGAAGCTT
GATCGCTCCATGATTGTGATGCCCAGCAGTTCCTTGACGCTTTTGAGTTTTTTAGACTTCCCTTTCTCCA
CTTTGGCCACAACCAGTACACTGTAAGCGACTGTAGGAGAATCGAATCCGCCGTATTTCTTGGGGTCCCA
ATCTTTTTTGCGTGCGATCAGCTTGTCGCTGTTCCTTTTCGGGAGGATACTTTCCTTGGAGAAGCCTCCG
GTCTGTACTTCGGTCTTTTTAACGATGTTCACCTGCGGCATGGACAGGACCTTCCGGACTGTCGCGAAAT
CCCTACCCTTGTCCCACACGATTTCTCCTGTTTCTCCGTTTGTTTCGATAAGTGGTCGCTTCCGAATCTC
TCCATTGGCCAGTGTAATCTCGGTCTTGAAAAAATTCATAATATTGCTGTAAAAGAAGTACTTAGCGGTG
GCCTTGCCTATTTCCTGCTCAGACTTTGCGATCATTTTCCTAACATCGTACACTTTATAGTCTCCGTAAA
CAAATTCAGATTCAAGCTTGGGATATTTTTTGATAAGTGCAGTGCCTACCACTGCATTCAGGTAGGCATC
ATGCGCATGGTGGTAATTGTTGATCTCTCTCACCTTATAAAACTGAAAGTCCTTTCTGAAATCTGAGACC
AGCTTAGACTTCAGAGTAATAACTTTCACCTCTCGAATCAGTTTGTCATTTTCATCGTACTTGGTGTTCA
TGCGTGAATCGAGAATTTGGGCCACGTGCTTGGTGATCTGGCGTGTCTCAACAAGCTGCCTTTTGATGAA
GCCGGCTTTATCCAACTCAGACAGGCCACCTCGTTCAGCCTTAGTCAGATTATCGAACTTCCGTTGTGTG
ATCAGTTTGGCGTTCAGCAGCTGCCGCCAATAATTTTTCATTTTCTTGACAACTTCTTCTGAGGGGACGT
TATCACTCTTCCCTCTATTTTTATCGGATCTTGTCAACACTTTATTATCAATAGAATCATCTTTGAGAAA
AGACTGGGGCACGATAGCATCCACGTCGTAGTCGGAGAGCCGATTGATGTCCAGTTCCTGATCCACGTAC
ATGTCCCTGCCGTTCTGCAGGTAGTACAGGTAGAGCTTCTCATTCTGAAGCTGGGTGTTTTCAACTGGGT
GTTCCTTAAGGATTTGGGACCCCAGTTCTTTTATACCCTCTTCAATCCTCTTCATCCTTTCCCTACTGTT
CTTCTGTCCCTTCTGGGTAGTTTGGTTCTCTCGGGCCATCTCGATAACGATATTCTCGGGCTTATGCCTT
CCCATTACTTTGACGAGTTCATCCACGACCTTAACGGTCTGCAGTATTCCCTTTTTGATAGCTGGGCTAC
CTGCAAGATTAGCGATGTGCTCGTGAAGACTGTCCCCCTGGCCAGAAACTTGTGCTTTCTGGATGTCCTC
CTTAAAGGTGAGAGAGTCATCATGGATCAACTGCATGAAGTTCCGGTTGGCAAATCCATCGGACTTAAGA
AAATCCAGGATTGTCTTTCCACTCTGCTTGTCTCGGATCCCATTGATCAGTTTTCTTGACAGCCGCCCCC
ATCCTGTATATCGGCGCCTCTTGAGCTGTTTCATGACTTTGTCGTCGAAGAGATGAGCGTAAGTTTTCAA
GCGTTCTTCAATCATCTCCCTATCTTCAAACAACGTAAGGGTGAGGACAATGTCCTCAAGAATGTCCTCG
TTCTCCTCATTGTCCAGGAAGTCCTTGTCTTTAATGATTTTCAGGAGATCGTGATACGTTCCCAGGGATG
CGTTGAAGCGATCCTCCACTCCGCTGATTTCAACAGAGTCGAAACATTCAATCTTTTTGAAATAGTCTTC
TTTGAGCTGTTTCACGGTAACTTTCCGGTTCGTCTTGAAGAGGAGGTCCACGATAGCTTTCTTCTGCTCT
CCAGACAGGAATGCTGGCTTTCTCATCCCTTCTGTGACGTATTTGACCTTGGTGAGCTCGTTATAAACTG
TGAAGTACTCGTACAGCAGAGAGTGTTTAGGAAGCACCTTTTCGTTAGGCAGATTTTTATCAAAGTTAGT
CATCCTTTCGATGAAGGACTGGGCAGAGGCCCCCTTATCCACGACTTCCTCGAAGTTCCAGGGAGTGATG
GTCTCTTCTGATTTGCGAGTCATCCACGCGAATCTGGAATTTCCCCGGGCGAGGGGGCCTACATAGTAGG
GTATCCGAAATGTGAGGATTTTCTCAATCTTTTCCCTGTTATCTTTCAAAAAGGGGTAGAAATCCTCTTG
CCGCCTGAGGATAGCGTGCAGTTCGCCCAGGTGAATCTGGTGGGGGATGCTTCCATTGTCGAAAGTGCGC
TGTTTGCGCAACAGATCTTCTCTGTTAAGCTTTACCAGCAGCTCCTCGGTGCCGTCCATTTTTTCCAAGA
TGGGCTTAATAAATTTGTAAAATTCCTCCTGGCTTGCTCCGCCGTCAATGTATCCGGCGTAGCCATTTTT
AGACTGATCGAAGAAAATTTCCTTGTACTTCTCAGGCAGTTGCTGTCTGACAAGGGCCTTCAGCAAAGTC
AAGTCTTGGTGGTGCTCATCATAGCGCTTGATCATACTAGCGCTCAGCGGAGCTTTGGTGATCTCCGTGT
TCACTCGCAGAATATCACTCAGCAGAATGGCGTCTGACAGGTTCTTTGCCGCCAAAAAAAGGTCTGCGTA
CTGGTCGCCGATCTGGGCCAGCAGATTGTCGAGATCATCATCGTAGGTGTCTTTGCTCAGTTGAAGCTTG
GCATCTTCGGCCAGGTCGAAGTTAGATTTAAAGTTGGGGGTCAGCCCGAGTGACAGGGCGATAAGATTAC
CAAACAGGCCGTTCTTCTTCTCCCCAGGGAGCTGTGCGATGAGGTTTTCGAGCCGCCGGGATTTGGACAG
CCTAGCGCTCAGGATTGCTTTGGCGTCAACTCCGGATGCGTTGATCGGGTTCTCTTCGAAAAGCTGATTG
TAAGTCTGAACCAGTTGGATAAAGAGTTTGTCGACATCGCTGTTGTCTGGGTTCAGGTCCCCCTCGATGA
GGAAGTGTCCCCGAAATTTGATCATATGCGCCAGCGCGAGATAGATCAACCGCAAGTCAGCCTTATCAGT
ACTGTCTACAAGCTTCTTCCTCAGATGATATATGGTTGGGTACTTTTCATGGTACGCCACCTCGTCCACG
ATATTGCCAAAGATTGGGTGGCGCTCGTGCTTTTTATCCTCCTCCACCAAAAAGGACTCCTCCAGCCTAT
GGAAGAAAGAGTCATCCACCTTAGCCATCTCATTACTAAAGATCTCCTGCAGGTAGCAGATCCGATTCTT
TCTGCGGGTATATCTGCGCCGTGCTGTTCTTTTGAGCCGCGTGGCTTCGGCCGTCTCCCCGGAGTCGAAC
AGGAGGGCGCCAATGAGGTTCTTCTTTATGCTGTGGCGATCGGTATTGCCCAGAACTTTGAATTTTTTGC
TCGGCACCTTGTACTCGTCCGTAATGACGGCCCAGCCGACGCTGTTTGTGCCGATAGCGAGCCCAATGGA
GTACTTCTTGTCCATAGAGCCTGCTTTTTTGTACAAACTTGTTTGATTCGACCCACCCTCTTTTTTTGGG
TTTGGTGGGGTATCTTCATCATCGAATAGATAGTTATATACATCATCCATTGTAGTGGTATTAAACATCC
CTGTAGTGATTCCAAACGCGTTATACGCAGTTTGGTCCGTCCAACCAGGTGACAGTGGTTTTGAATTATT
ACCATCATCAATTTTACTAGCCGTGATTTCATTATTCATGAAGTTATCATGAACGTTAGAGGAGGCAATT
GGTTGTGAAAGCGCTTGAGAATTTGTTTGAGTTGTTATGAGGTTCGGACCGTTGCTACTGTTAGTGAAAG
TGAAGGACAATGAGCTATCAGCAATATTCCCACTTTGATTAAAATTGGCGCCGCTCGAGACCTTCCGCTT
CTTCTTGGGCATCACTAGTTCTAGAAAACTTAGATTAGATTGCTATGCTTTCTTTCTAATGAGCAAGAAG
TAAAAAAAGTTGTAATAGAACAAGAAAAATGAAACTGAAACTTGAGAAATTGAAGACCGTTTATTAACTT
AAATATCAATGGGAGGTCATCGAAAGAGAAAAAAATCAAAAAAAAAATTTTCAAGAAAAAGAAACGTGAT
AAAAATTTTTATTGCCTTTTTCGACGAAGAAAAAGAAACGAGGCGGTCTCTTTTTTCTTTTCCAAACCTT
TAGTACGGGTAATTAACGACACCCTAGAGGAAGAAAGAGGGGAAATTTAGTATGCTGTGCTTGGGTGTTT
TGAAGTGGTACGGCGATGCGCGGAGTCCGAGAAAATCTGGAAGAGTAAAAAAGGAGTAGAAACATTTTGA
AGCTATGAGCTCCAGCTTTTGTTCCCTTTAGTGAGGGTTAATTGCGCGCTTGGCGTAATCATGGTCATAG
CTGTTTCCTGTGAAATTGTTATCCGCTCACAATTCCACACAACATAGGAGCCGGAAGCATAAAGTGTAAA
GCCTGGGGTGCCTAATGAGTGAGGTAACTCACATTAATTGCGTTGCGCTCACTGCCCGCTTTCCAGTCGG
GAAACCTGTCGTGCCAGCTGCATTAATGAATCGGCCAACGCGCGGGGAGAGGCGGTTTGCGTATTGGGCG
CTCTTCCGCTTCCTCGCTCACTGACTCGCTGCGCTCGGTCGTTCGGCTGCGGCGAGCGGTATCAGCTCAC
TCAAAGGCGGTAATACGGTTATCCACAGAATCAGGGGATAACGCAGGAAAGAACATGTGAGCAAAAGGCC
AGCAAAAGGCCAGGAACCGTAAAAAGGCCGCGTTGCTGGCGTTTTTCCATAGGCTCCGCCCCCCTGACGA
GCATCACAAAAATCGACGCTCAAGTCAGAGGTGGCGAAACCCGACAGGACTATAAAGATACCAGGCGTTT
CCCCCTGGAAGCTCCCTCGTGCGCTCTCCTGTTCCGACCCTGCCGCTTACCGGATACCTGTCCGCCTTTC
TCCCTTCGGGAAGCGTGGCGCTTTCTCATAGCTCACGCTGTAGGTATCTCAGTTCGGTGTAGGTCGTTCG
CTCCAAGCTGGGCTGTGTGCACGAACCCCCCGTTCAGCCCGACCGCTGCGCCTTATCCGGTAACTATCGT
CTTGAGTCCAACCCGGTAAGACACGACTTATCGCCACTGGCAGCAGCCACTGGTAACAGGATTAGCAGAG
CGAGGTATGTAGGCGGTGCTACAGAGTTCTTGAAGTGGTGGCCTAACTACGGCTACACTAGAAGGACAGT
ATTTGGTATCTGCGCTCTGCTGAAGCCAGTTACCTTCGGAAAAAGAGTTGGTAGCTCTTGATCCGGCAAA
CAAACCACCGCTGGTAGCGGTGGTTTTTTTGTTTGCAAGCAGCAGATTACGCGCAGAAAAAAAGGATCTC
AAGAAGATCCTTTGATCTTTTCTACGGGGTCTGACGCTCAGTGGAACGAAAACTCACGTTAAGGGATTTT
GGTCATGAGATTATCAAAAAGGATCTTCACCTAGATCCTTTTAAATTAAAAATGAAGTTTTAAATCAATC
TAAAGTATATATGAGTAAACTTGGTCTGACAGTTACCAATGCTTAATCAGTGAGGCACCTATCTCAGCGA
TCTGTCTATTTCGTTCATCCATAGTTGCCTGACTCCCCGTCGTGTAGATAACTACGATACGGGAGGGCTT
ACCATCTGGCCCCAGTGCTGCAATGATACCGCGAGACCCACGCTCACCGGCTCCAGATTTATCAGCAATA
AACCAGCCAGCCGGAAGGGCCGAGCGCAGAAGTGGTCCTGCAACTTTATCCGCCTCCATCCAGTCTATTA
ATTGTTGCCGGGAAGCTAGAGTAAGTAGTTCGCCAGTTAATAGTTTGCGCAACGTTGTTGCCATTGCTAC
AGGCATCGTGGTGTCACGCTCGTCGTTTGGTATGGCTTCATTCAGCTCCGGTTCCCAACGATCAAGGCGA
GTTACATGATCCCCCATGTTGTGCAAAAAAGCGGTTAGCTCCTTCGGTCCTCCGATCGTTGTCAGAAGTA
AGTTGGCCGCAGTGTTATCACTCATGGTTATGGCAGCACTGCATAATTCTCTTACTGTCATGCCATCCGT
AAGATGCTTTTCTGTGACTGGTGAGTACTCAACCAAGTCATTCTGAGAATAGTGTATGCGGCGACCGAGT
TGCTCTTGCCCGGCGTCAATACGGGATAATACCGCGCCACATAGCAGAACTTTAAAAGTGCTCATCATTG
GAAAACGTTCTTCGGGGCGAAAACTCTCAAGGATCTTACCGCTGTTGAGATCCAGTTCGATGTAACCCAC
TCGTGCACCCAACTGATCTTCAGCATCTTTTACTTTCACCAGCGTTTCTGGGTGAGCAAAAACAGGAAGG
CAAAATGCCGCAAAAAAGGGAATAAGGGCGACACGGAAATGTTGAATACTCATACTCTTCCTTTTTCAAT
ATTATTGAAGCATTTATCAGGGTTATTGTCTCATGAGCGGATACATATTTGAATGTATTTAGAAAAATAA
ACAAATAGGGGTTCCGCGCACATTTCCCCGAAAAGTGCCACCTGGGTCCTTTTCATCACGTGCTATAAAA
ATAATTATAATTTAAATTTTTTAATATAAATATATAAATTAAAAATAGAAAGTAAAAAAAGAAATTAAAG
AAAAAATAGTTTTTGTTTTCCGAAGATGTAAAAGACTCTAGGGGGATCGCCAACAAATACTACCTTTTAT
CTTGCTCTTCCTGCTCTCAGGTATTAATGCCGAATTGTTTCATCTTGTCTGTGTAGAAGACCACACACGA
AAATCCTGTGATTTTACATTTTACTTATCGTTAATCGAATGTATATCTATTTAATCTGCTTTTCTTGTCT
AATAAATATATATGTAAAGTACGCTTTTTGTTGAAATTTTTTAAACCTTTGTTTATTTTTTTTTCTTCAT
TCCGTAACTCTTCTACCTTCTTTATTTACTTTCTAAAATCCAAATACAAAACATAAAAATAAATAAACAC
AGAGTAAATTCCCAAATTATTCCATCATTAAAAGATACGAGGCGCGTGTAAGTTACAGGCAAGCGATCCG
TCCTAAGAAACCATTATTATCATGACATTAACCTATAAAAATAGGCGTATCACGAGGCCCTTTCGTC
Features (pLannotate 1.2.2; 22 found; start..end, strand, type, name):
    137..186     +  misc_feature   bom (fragment): basis of mobility region from pBR322
    201..416     +  promoter       URA3 promoter: S. cerevisiae URA3
    417..1220    +  CDS            URA3: orotidine-5'-phosphate decarboxylase, required for uracil biosynthesis; S. cerevisiae URA3; yeast auxotrophic marker, counterselectable with 5-fluoroorotic acid (5-FOA)
   1299..1350    +  misc_feature   bom (fragment): basis of mobility region from pBR322
   1351..1806    -  rep_origin     f1 ori (sequence partly withheld): f1 bacteriophage origin of replication; arrow indicates direction of (+) strand synthesis
   1814..1969    -  CDS            lacZα (fragment): LacZα fragment of β-galactosidase; lacZ fragment
   1977..1995    +  promoter       T7 promoter: promoter for bacteriophage T7 RNA polymerase
   2014..2261    -  terminator     CYC1 terminator: S. cerevisiae CYC1; transcription terminator for CYC1
   2478..6581    -  CDS            Cas9: Cas9 (Csn1) endonuclease from the Streptococcus pyogenes Type II CRISPR/Cas system generates RNA-guided double strand breaks in DNA
   6584..6608    -  protein_bind   attB1: mutant version of attB; recombination site for the Gateway® BP reaction BP Clonase™
   6624..6965    -  CDS            GAL4 activation domain: activation domain of the GAL4 transcriptional activator; Saccharomyces cerevisiae GAL4 (truncated)
   7015..7413    -  promoter       TEF1 promoter: S. cerevisiae TEF1; promoter for EF-1α
   7431..7449    -  promoter       T3 promoter: promoter for bacteriophage T3 RNA polymerase
   7492..7508    -  protein_bind   lac operator: The lac repressor binds to the lac operator to inhibit transcription in E. coli. This inhibition can be relieved by adding lactose or isopropyl-β-D-thiogalactopyranoside (IPTG). lac repressor encoded by lacI
   7516..7546    -  promoter       lac promoter: promoter for the E. coli lac operon
   7561..7582    -  protein_bind   CAP binding site: CAP binding activates transcription in the presence of cAMP. E. coli catabolite activator protein
   7595..7687    -  CDS            lacI (fragment): lac repressor; lacI; The lac repressor binds to the lac operator to inhibit transcription in E. coli. This inhibition can be relieved by adding lactose or isopropyl-β-D-thiogalactopyranoside (IPTG).
   7870..8458    -  rep_origin     ori: high-copy-number ColE1/pMB1/pBR322/pUC origin of replication
   8629..9489    -  CDS            AmpR: β-lactamase; bla; confers resistance to ampicillin, carbenicillin, and related antibiotics
   9490..9594    -  promoter       AmpR promoter: bla
   9631..10134   +  misc_feature   CEN/ARS: S. cerevisiae CEN6 centromere fused to an autonomously replicating sequence
  10203..35      +  CDS            rop (fragment) (across the origin): Rop protein, which maintains plasmids at low copy number; rop
