[The description below was written by a language model from this plasmid's Addgene catalogue record and pLannotate feature annotations shown in this document.]
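Description:
pRS416-Gal4-dCas9-VP64 is a yeast expression plasmid of about 10.2 kb, built on the pRS416 shuttle backbone, that delivers an RNA-guided transcriptional activator to Saccharomyces cerevisiae. In yeast it is maintained at roughly single copy by a CEN6/ARS element and selected through the URA3 marker, which complements uracil auxotrophy and can be counterselected with 5-FOA. In E. coli it replicates from a ColE1/pUC-type origin and carries AmpR for ampicillin selection. The backbone also retains an f1 origin, remnants of the lacZα/lac promoter cloning region, and flanking T7 and T3 promoters.

The payload, assembled by Gibson cloning, is a fusion protein of about 4.7 kb expressed from the constitutive TEF1 promoter and terminated by the CYC1 terminator. According to the record, an N-terminal NLS and the activation domain of S. cerevisiae Gal4 are followed by Streptococcus pyogenes Cas9 carrying the D10A and H840A mutations, which abolish nuclease activity (dCas9), and then by a C-terminal VP64 activation domain. The automated feature table labels the Cas9 reading frame simply as Cas9 and does not annotate VP64 or the NLS separately. An unannotated gap between the end of the Cas9 feature and the terminator is consistent with the C-terminal fusion. A short attB1-like sequence sits between the Gal4 domain and Cas9. The Cas9 cassette with its promoter and terminator was derived from an earlier yeast Cas9 plasmid.

No guide RNA cassette is annotated, so targeting presumably depends on a guide supplied from elsewhere. With a guide directed to a promoter region, the protein binds without cutting and recruits transcription machinery to upregulate the target gene. The depositor reports it to be about 1.2 to 1.8 times more potent in yeast than dCas9-VP64 alone.
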