Addgene plasmid #71128: pRS416-Gal4-dCas9-VP64
Purpose: This plasmid contains a Cas9 Activator for yeast. The activator is about 1.2-1.8 X more potent than just dCas9-VP64 fusion in yeast. It is on a single copy CEN/ARS plasmid with Ura marker, pRS416.
Depositing lab: Ronald Davis. Depositing organization: Stanford University. Publication: Dissecting the Genetic Basis of a Complex cis-Regulatory Adaptation. Naranjo S, Smith JD, Artieri CG, Zhang M, Zhou Y, Palmer ME, Fraser HB. PLoS Genet. 2015 Dec 29;11(12):e1005751. doi: 10.1371/journal.pgen.1005751. eCollection 2015 Dec. PGENETICS-D-15-02089 PubMed 26713447.
Backbone
  Vector backbone: pRS416
  Backbone size w/o insert (bp): 5000
  Total vector size (bp): 10203
  Vector type: Yeast Expression
  Selectable markers: URA3
Growth in bacteria
  Bacterial resistance: Ampicillin, 100 μg/mL
  Growth temperature: 37°C
  Growth strain: DH5alpha
  Copy number: Unknown
Gene/Insert
  Gene/Insert name: Gal4-dCas9-VP64 (alt name: Gal4 Activator domain, dCas9, VP64 activator dormain.)
  Species: S. cerevisiae (budding yeast), Synthetic; S pyogenes Cas9, S cerevisiae Gal4, Viral/ VP64
  Insert size (bp): 4725
  Promoter: Tef1
  Tag / fusion protein: NLS n-terminal, N terminal Gal4 Activator domain, C terminal VP64
  Cloning method: Gibson Cloning
  Sequencing primers: 5′ tcacacaggaaacagctatgaccatg; 3′ GTTGTAAAACGACGGCCAGTG
Resource information
  A portion of this plasmid was derived from a plasmid made by: Cas9 + promoter and terminator was obtained from DiCarlo et al 2013 from addgene https://www.addgene.org/43802/ . I created the activator version by introducing the D10A and H840A mutations to make dCas9 and then fusing VP64 and S cerevisiae Gal4 activator domains.
Terms and licenses: Academic/Nonprofit Terms; Industry Terms: Not Available to Industry
How to cite: pRS416-Gal4-dCas9-VP64 was a gift from Ronald Davis (Addgene plasmid # 71128 ; http://n2t.net/addgene:71128 ; RRID:Addgene_71128)
