>Addgene plasmid #71128 | pRS416-Gal4-dCas9-VP64 | depositor partial sequence | sequence record 127064 | Gal4-dCas9-VP64
CTAGGAAAGCATGTCTAAGTCGAAATCGTCCAGAGCGTCTGATCCAAGCATATCCAGGTCAAAATCATCT
AAGGCGTCACTTCCAAGCATGTCGAGGTCAAAGTCATCTAGCGCATCAGAACCCAGCATATCCAAGTCGA
AGTCGTCCAAAGCGTCAGAACCTCCACCGTCGACTCCAGATCTACCAGAACCGTCAGCCCTGCTGTCTCC
ACCGAGCTGAGAGAGGTCGATTCTTGTTTCATAGAGCCCCGTAATTGACTGATGAATCAGTGTGGCGTCC
AGGACCTCCTTTGTAGAGGTGTACCGCTTTCTGTCTATGGTGGTGTCGAAGTACTTGAAGGCTGCAGGCG
CGCCCAAGTTGGTCAGAGTAAACAAGTGGATAATGTTTTCTGCCTGCTCCCTGATGGGCTTATCCCTGTG
CTTATTGTAAGCAGAAAGCACCTTATCGAGGTTAGCGTCGGCGAGGATCACTCTTTTGGAGAATTCGCTT
ATTTGCTCGATGATCTCATCAAGGTAGTGTTTGTGTTGTTCCACGAACAGCTGCTTCTGCTCATTATCTT
CGGGAGACCCTTTGAGCTTTTCATAGTGGCTGGCCAGATACAAGAAATTAACGTATTTAGAGGGCAGTGC
CAGCTCGTTACCTTTCTGCAGCTCGCCCGCACTAGCGAGCATTCGTTTCCGGCCGTTTTCAAGCTCAAAG
AGAGAGTACTTGGGAAGCTTAATGATGAGGTCTTTTTTGACCTCTTTATATCCTTTCGCCTCGAGAAAGT
CGATGGGGTTTTTTTCGAAGCTTGATCGCTCCATGATTGTGATGCCCAGCAGTTCCTTGACGCTTTTGAG
TTTTTTAGACTTCCCTTTCTCCACTTTGGCCACAACCAGTACACTGTAAGCGACTGTAGGAGAATCGAAT
CCGCCGTATTTCTTGGGGTCCCAATCTTTTTTGCGTGCGATCAGCTTGTCGCTGTTCCTTTTCGGGAGGA
TACTTTCCTTGGAGAAGCCTCCGGTCTGTACTTCGGTCTTTTTAACGATGTTCACCTGCGGCATGGACAG
GACCTTCCGGACTGTCGCGAAATCCCTACCCTTGTCCCACACGATTTCTCCTGTTTCTCCGTTTGTTTCG
ATAAGTGGTCGCTTCCGAATCTCTCCATTGGCCAGTGTAATCTCGGTCTTGAAAAAATTCATAATATTGC
TGTAAAAGAAGTACTTAGCGGTGGCCTTGCCTATTTCCTGCTCAGACTTTGCGATCATTTTCCTAACATC
GTACACTTTATAGTCTCCGTAAACAAATTCAGATTCAAGCTTGGGATATTTTTTGATAAGTGCAGTGCCT
ACCACTGCATTCAGGTAGGCATCATGCGCATGGTGGTAATTGTTGATCTCTCTCACCTTATAAAACTGAA
AGTCCTTTCTGAAATCTGAGACCAGCTTAGACTTCAGAGTAATAACTTTCACCTCTCGAATCAGTTTGTC
ATTTTCATCGTACTTGGTGTTCATGCGTGAATCGAGAATTTGGGCCACGTGCTTGGTGATCTGGCGTGTC
TCAACAAGCTGCCTTTTGATGAAGCCGGCTTTATCCAACTCAGACAGGCCACCTCGTTCAGCCTTAGTCA
GATTATCGAACTTCCGTTGTGTGATCAGTTTGGCGTTCAGCAGCTGCCGCCAATAATTTTTCATTTTCTT
GACAACTTCTTCTGAGGGGACGTTATCACTCTTCCCTCTATTTTTATCGGATCTTGTCAACACTTTATTA
TCAATAGAATCATCTTTGAGAAAAGACTGGGGCACGATAGCATCCACGTCGTAGTCGGAGAGCCGATTGA
TGTCCAGTTCCTGATCCACGTACATGTCCCTGCCGTTCTGCAGGTAGTACAGGTAGAGCTTCTCATTCTG
AAGCTGGGTGTTTTCAACTGGGTGTTCCTTAAGGATTTGGGACCCCAGTTCTTTTATACCCTCTTCAATC
CTCTTCATCCTTTCCCTACTGTTCTTCTGTCCCTTCTGGGTAGTTTGGTTCTCTCGGGCCATCTCGATAA
CGATATTCTCGGGCTTATGCCTTCCCATTACTTTGACGAGTTCATCCACGACCTTAACGGTCTGCAGTAT
TCCCTTTTTGATAGCTGGGCTACCTGCAAGATTAGCGATGTGCTCGTGAAGACTGTCCCCCTGGCCAGAA
ACTTGTGCTTTCTGGATGTCCTCCTTAAAGGTGAGAGAGTCATCATGGATCAACTGCATGAAGTTCCGGT
TGGCAAATCCATCGGACTTAAGAAAATCCAGGATTGTCTTTCCACTCTGCTTGTCTCGGATCCCATTGAT
CAGTTTTCTTGACAGCCGCCCCCATCCTGTATATCGGCGCCTCTTGAGCTGTTTCATGACTTTGTCGTCG
AAGAGATGAGCGTAAGTTTTCAAGCGTTCTTCAATCATCTCCCTATCTTCAAACAACGTAAGGGTGAGGA
CAATGTCCTCAAGAATGTCCTCGTTCTCCTCATTGTCCAGGAAGTCCTTGTCTTTAATGATTTTCAGGAG
ATCGTGATACGTTCCCAGGGATGCGTTGAAGCGATCCTCCACTCCGCTGATTTCAACAGAGTCGAAACAT
TCAATCTTTTTGAAATAGTCTTCTTTGAGCTGTTTCACGGTAACTTTCCGGTTCGTCTTGAAGAGGAGGT
CCACGATAGCTTTCTTCTGCTCTCCAGACAGGAATGCTGGCTTTCTCATCCCTTCTGTGACGTATTTGAC
CTTGGTGAGCTCGTTATAAACTGTGAAGTACTCGTACAGCAGAGAGTGTTTAGGAAGCACCTTTTCGTTA
GGCAGATTTTTATCAAAGTTAGTCATCCTTTCGATGAAGGACTGGGCAGAGGCCCCCTTATCCACGACTT
CCTCGAAGTTCCAGGGAGTGATGGTCTCTTCTGATTTGCGAGTCATCCACGCGAATCTGGAATTTCCCCG
GGCGAGGGGGCCTACATAGTAGGGTATCCGAAATGTGAGGATTTTCTCAATCTTTTCCCTGTTATCTTTC
AAAAAGGGGTAGAAATCCTCTTGCCGCCTGAGGATAGCGTGCAGTTCGCCCAGGTGAATCTGGTGGGGGA
TGCTTCCATTGTCGAAAGTGCGCTGTTTGCGCAACAGATCTTCTCTGTTAAGCTTTACCAGCAGCTCCTC
GGTGCCGTCCATTTTTTCCAAGATGGGCTTAATAAATTTGTAAAATTCCTCCTGGCTTGCTCCGCCGTCA
ATGTATCCGGCGTAGCCATTTTTAGACTGATCGAAGAAAATTTCCTTGTACTTCTCAGGCAGTTGCTGTC
TGACAAGGGCCTTCAGCAAAGTCAAGTCTTGGTGGTGCTCATCATAGCGCTTGATCATACTAGCGCTCAG
CGGAGCTTTGGTGATCTCCGTGTTCACTCGCAGAATATCACTCAGCAGAATGGCGTCTGACAGGTTCTTT
GCCGCCAAAAAAAGGTCTGCGTACTGGTCGCCGATCTGGGCCAGCAGATTGTCGAGATCATCATCGTAGG
TGTCTTTGCTCAGTTGAAGCTTGGCATCTTCGGCCAGGTCGAAGTTAGATTTAAAGTTGGGGGTCAGCCC
GAGTGACAGGGCGATAAGATTACCAAACAGGCCGTTCTTCTTCTCCCCAGGGAGCTGTGCGATGAGGTTT
TCGAGCCGCCGGGATTTGGACAGCCTAGCGCTCAGGATTGCTTTGGCGTCAACTCCGGATGCGTTGATCG
GGTTCTCTTCGAAAAGCTGATTGTAAGTCTGAACCAGTTGGATAAAGAGTTTGTCGACATCGCTGTTGTC
TGGGTTCAGGTCCCCCTCGATGAGGAAGTGTCCCCGAAATTTGATCATATGCGCCAGCGCGAGATAGATC
AACCGCAAGTCAGCCTTATCAGTACTGTCTACAAGCTTCTTCCTCAGATGATATATGGTTGGGTACTTTT
CATGGTACGCCACCTCGTCCACGATATTGCCAAAGATTGGGTGGCGCTCGTGCTTTTTATCCTCCTCCAC
CAAAAAGGACTCCTCCAGCCTATGGAAGAAAGAGTCATCCACCTTAGCCATCTCATTACTAAAGATCTCC
TGCAGGTAGCAGATCCGATTCTTTCTGCGGGTATATCTGCGCCGTGCTGTTCTTTTGAGCCGCGTGGCTT
CGGCCGTCTCCCCGGAGTCGAACAGGAGGGCGCCAATGAGGTTCTTCTTTATGCTGTGGCGATCGGTATT
GCCCAGAACTTTGAATTTTTTGCTCGGCACCTTGTACTCGTCCGTAATGACGGCCCAGCCGACGCTGTTT
GTGCCGATAGCGAGCCCAATGGAGTACTTCTTGTCCATAGAGCCTGCTTTTTTGTACAAACTTGTTTGAT
TCGACCCACCCTCTTTTTTTGGGTTTGGTGGGGTATCTTCATCATCGAATAGATAGTTATATACATCATC
CATTGTAGTGGTATTAAACATCCCTGTAGTGATTCCAAACGCGTTATACGCAGTTTGGTCCGTCCAACCA
GGTGACAGTGGTTTTGAATTATTACCATCATCAATTTTACTAGCCGTGATTTCATTATTCATGAAGTTAT
CATGAACGTTAGAGGAGGCAATTGGTTGTGAAAGCGCTTGAGAATTTGTTTGAGTTGTTATGAGGTTCGG
ACCGTTGCTACTGTTAGTGAAAGTGAAGGACAATGAGCTATCAGCAATATTCCCACTTTGATTAAAATTG
GCGCC
