>Addgene plasmid #71128 | pRS416-Gal4-dCas9-VP64 | depositor partial sequence | sequence record 127065 | dCas9
GTCAGCCCTGCTGTCTCCACCGAGCTGAGAGAGGTCGATTCTTGTTTCATAGAGCCCCGTAATTGACTGA
TGAATCAGTGTGGCGTCCAGGACCTCCTTTGTAGAGGTGTACCGCTTTCTGTCTATGGTGGTGTCGAAGT
ACTTGAAGGCTGCAGGCGCGCCCAAGTTGGTCAGAGTAAACAAGTGGATAATGTTTTCTGCCTGCTCCCT
GATGGGCTTATCCCTGTGCTTATTGTAAGCAGAAAGCACCTTATCGAGGTTAGCGTCGGCGAGGATCACT
CTTTTGGAGAATTCGCTTATTTGCTCGATGATCTCATCAAGGTAGTGTTTGTGTTGTTCCACGAACAGCT
GCTTCTGCTCATTATCTTCGGGAGACCCTTTGAGCTTTTCATAGTGGCTGGCCAGATACAAGAAATTAAC
GTATTTAGAGGGCAGTGCCAGCTCGTTACCTTTCTGCAGCTCGCCCGCACTAGCGAGCATTCGTTTCCGG
CCGTTTTCAAGCTCAAAGAGAGAGTACTTGGGAAGCTTAATGATGAGGTCTTTTTTGACCTCTTTATATC
CTTTCGCCTCGAGAAAGTCGATGGGGTTTTTTTCGAAGCTTGATCGCTCCATGATTGTGATGCCCAGCAG
TTCCTTGACGCTTTTGAGTTTTTTAGACTTCCCTTTCTCCACTTTGGCCACAACCAGTACACTGTAAGCG
ACTGTAGGAGAATCGAATCCGCCGTATTTCTTGGGGTCCCAATCTTTTTTGCGTGCGATCAGCTTGTCGC
TGTTCCTTTTCGGGAGGATACTTTCCTTGGAGAAGCCTCCGGTCTGTACTTCGGTCTTTTTAACGATGTT
CACCTGCGGCATGGACAGGACCTTCCGGACTGTCGCGAAATCCCTACCCTTGTCCCACACGATTTCTCCT
GTTTCTCCGTTTGTTTCGATAAGTGGTCGCTTCCGAATCTCTCCATTGGCCAGTGTAATCTCGGTCTTGA
AAAAATTCATAATATTGCTGTAAAAGAAGTACTTAGCGGTGGCCTTGCCTATTTCCTGCTCAGACTTTGC
GATCATTTTCCTAACATCGTACACTTTATAGTCTCCGTAAACAAATTCAGATTCAAGCTTGGGATATTTT
TTGATAAGTGCAGTGCCTACCACTGCATTCAGGTAGGCATCATGCGCATGGTGGTAATTGTTGATCTCTC
TCACCTTATAAAACTGAAAGTCCTTTCTGAAATCTGAGACCAGCTTAGACTTCAGAGTAATAACTTTCAC
CTCTCGAATCAGTTTGTCATTTTCATCGTACTTGGTGTTCATGCGTGAATCGAGAATTTGGGCCACGTGC
TTGGTGATCTGGCGTGTCTCAACAAGCTGCCTTTTGATGAAGCCGGCTTTATCCAACTCAGACAGGCCAC
CTCGTTCAGCCTTAGTCAGATTATCGAACTTCCGTTGTGTGATCAGTTTGGCGTTCAGCAGCTGCCGCCA
ATAATTTTTCATTTTCTTGACAACTTCTTCTGAGGGGACGTTATCACTCTTCCCTCTATTTTTATCGGAT
CTTGTCAACACTTTATTATCAATAGAATCATCTTTGAGAAAAGACTGGGGCACGATAGCATCCACGTCGT
AGTCGGAGAGCCGATTGATGTCCAGTTCCTGATCCACGTACATGTCCCTGCCGTTCTGCAGGTAGTACAG
GTAGAGCTTCTCATTCTGAAGCTGGGTGTTTTCAACTGGGTGTTCCTTAAGGATTTGGGACCCCAGTTCT
TTTATACCCTCTTCAATCCTCTTCATCCTTTCCCTACTGTTCTTCTGTCCCTTCTGGGTAGTTTGGTTCT
CTCGGGCCATCTCGATAACGATATTCTCGGGCTTATGCCTTCCCATTACTTTGACGAGTTCATCCACGAC
CTTAACGGTCTGCAGTATTCCCTTTTTGATAGCTGGGCTACCTGCAAGATTAGCGATGTGCTCGTGAAGA
CTGTCCCCCTGGCCAGAAACTTGTGCTTTCTGGATGTCCTCCTTAAAGGTGAGAGAGTCATCATGGATCA
ACTGCATGAAGTTCCGGTTGGCAAATCCATCGGACTTAAGAAAATCCAGGATTGTCTTTCCACTCTGCTT
GTCTCGGATCCCATTGATCAGTTTTCTTGACAGCCGCCCCCATCCTGTATATCGGCGCCTCTTGAGCTGT
TTCATGACTTTGTCGTCGAAGAGATGAGCGTAAGTTTTCAAGCGTTCTTCAATCATCTCCCTATCTTCAA
ACAACGTAAGGGTGAGGACAATGTCCTCAAGAATGTCCTCGTTCTCCTCATTGTCCAGGAAGTCCTTGTC
TTTAATGATTTTCAGGAGATCGTGATACGTTCCCAGGGATGCGTTGAAGCGATCCTCCACTCCGCTGATT
TCAACAGAGTCGAAACATTCAATCTTTTTGAAATAGTCTTCTTTGAGCTGTTTCACGGTAACTTTCCGGT
TCGTCTTGAAGAGGAGGTCCACGATAGCTTTCTTCTGCTCTCCAGACAGGAATGCTGGCTTTCTCATCCC
TTCTGTGACGTATTTGACCTTGGTGAGCTCGTTATAAACTGTGAAGTACTCGTACAGCAGAGAGTGTTTA
GGAAGCACCTTTTCGTTAGGCAGATTTTTATCAAAGTTAGTCATCCTTTCGATGAAGGACTGGGCAGAGG
CCCCCTTATCCACGACTTCCTCGAAGTTCCAGGGAGTGATGGTCTCTTCTGATTTGCGAGTCATCCACGC
GAATCTGGAATTTCCCCGGGCGAGGGGGCCTACATAGTAGGGTATCCGAAATGTGAGGATTTTCTCAATC
TTTTCCCTGTTATCTTTCAAAAAGGGGTAGAAATCCTCTTGCCGCCTGAGGATAGCGTGCAGTTCGCCCA
GGTGAATCTGGTGGGGGATGCTTCCATTGTCGAAAGTGCGCTGTTTGCGCAACAGATCTTCTCTGTTAAG
CTTTACCAGCAGCTCCTCGGTGCCGTCCATTTTTTCCAAGATGGGCTTAATAAATTTGTAAAATTCCTCC
TGGCTTGCTCCGCCGTCAATGTATCCGGCGTAGCCATTTTTAGACTGATCGAAGAAAATTTCCTTGTACT
TCTCAGGCAGTTGCTGTCTGACAAGGGCCTTCAGCAAAGTCAAGTCTTGGTGGTGCTCATCATAGCGCTT
GATCATACTAGCGCTCAGCGGAGCTTTGGTGATCTCCGTGTTCACTCGCAGAATATCACTCAGCAGAATG
GCGTCTGACAGGTTCTTTGCCGCCAAAAAAAGGTCTGCGTACTGGTCGCCGATCTGGGCCAGCAGATTGT
CGAGATCATCATCGTAGGTGTCTTTGCTCAGTTGAAGCTTGGCATCTTCGGCCAGGTCGAAGTTAGATTT
AAAGTTGGGGGTCAGCCCGAGTGACAGGGCGATAAGATTACCAAACAGGCCGTTCTTCTTCTCCCCAGGG
AGCTGTGCGATGAGGTTTTCGAGCCGCCGGGATTTGGACAGCCTAGCGCTCAGGATTGCTTTGGCGTCAA
CTCCGGATGCGTTGATCGGGTTCTCTTCGAAAAGCTGATTGTAAGTCTGAACCAGTTGGATAAAGAGTTT
GTCGACATCGCTGTTGTCTGGGTTCAGGTCCCCCTCGATGAGGAAGTGTCCCCGAAATTTGATCATATGC
GCCAGCGCGAGATAGATCAACCGCAAGTCAGCCTTATCAGTACTGTCTACAAGCTTCTTCCTCAGATGAT
ATATGGTTGGGTACTTTTCATGGTACGCCACCTCGTCCACGATATTGCCAAAGATTGGGTGGCGCTCGTG
CTTTTTATCCTCCTCCACCAAAAAGGACTCCTCCAGCCTATGGAAGAAAGAGTCATCCACCTTAGCCATC
TCATTACTAAAGATCTCCTGCAGGTAGCAGATCCGATTCTTTCTGCGGGTATATCTGCGCCGTGCTGTTC
TTTTGAGCCGCGTGGCTTCGGCCGTCTCCCCGGAGTCGAACAGGAGGGCGCCAATGAGGTTCTTCTTTAT
GCTGTGGCGATCGGTATTGCCCAGAACTTTGAATTTTTTGCTCGGCACCTTGTACTCGTCCGTAATGACG
GCCCAGCCGACGCTGTTTGTGCCGATAGCGAGCCCAATGGAGTACTTCTTGTCCAT
