>Addgene plasmid #71128 | pRS416-Gal4-dCas9-VP64 | addgene partial sequence | sequence record 138525 | CYC1 5'-GCGTGAATGTAAGCGTGAC-3'
AAGCATGTCTAAGTCGAAATCGTCCAGAGCGTCTGATCCAAGCATATCCAGGTCAAAATCATCTAAGGCG
TCACTTCCAAGCATGTCGAGGTCAAAGTCATCTAGCGCATCAGAACCCAGCATATCCAAGTCGAAGTCGT
CCAAAGCGTCAGAACCTCCACCGTCGACTCCAGATCTACCAGAACCGTCAGCCCTGCTGTCTCCACCGAG
CTGAGAGAGGTCGATTCTTGTTTCATAGAGCCCCGTAATTGACTGATGAATCAGTGTGGCGTCCAGGACC
TCCTTTGTAGAGGTGTACCGCTTTCTGTCTATGGTGGTGTCGAAGTACTTGAAGGCTGCAGGCGCGCCCA
AGTTGGTCAGAGTAAACAAGTGGATAATGTTTTCTGCCTGCTCCCTGATGGGCTTATCCCTGTGCTTATT
GTAAGCAGAAAGCACCTTATCGAGGTTAGCGTCGGCGAGGATCACTCTTTTGGAGAATTCGCTTATTTGC
TCGATGATCTCATCAAGGTAGTGTTTGTGTTGTTCCACGAACAGCTGCTTCTGCTCATTATCTTCGGGAG
ACCCTTTGAGCTTTTCATAGTGGCTGGCCAGATACAAGAAATTAACGTATTTAGAGGGCAGTGCCAGCTC
GTTACCTTTCTGCAGCTCGCCCGCACTAGCGAGCATTCGTTTCCGGCCGTTTTCAAGCTCAAAGAGAGAG
TACTTGGGAAGCTTAATGATGAGGTCTTTTTTGACCTCTTTATATCCTTTCGCCTCGAGAAAGTCGATGG
GGTTT
