>Addgene plasmid #71128 | pRS416-Gal4-dCas9-VP64 | addgene partial sequence | sequence record 139299 | TEF_seq 5'-ggtcttcaatttctcaagtttc-3'
TTTTTCTTCTTGCTCATTAGAAAGAAAGCATAGCAATCTAATCTAAGTTTTCTAGAACTAGTGATGCCCA
AGAAGAAGCGGAAGGTCTCGAGCGGCGCCAATTTTAATCAAAGTGGGAATATTGCTGATAGCTCATTGTC
CTTCACTTTCACTAACAGTAGCAACGGTCCGAACCTCATAACAACTCAAACAAATTCTCAAGCGCTTTCA
CAACCAATTGCCTCCTCTAACGTTCATGATAACTTCATGAATAATGAAATCACGGCTAGTAAAATTGATG
ATGGTAATAATTCAAAACCACTGTCACCTGGTTGGACGGACCAAACTGCGTATAACGCGTTTGGAATCAC
TACAGGGATGTTTAATACCACTACAATGGATGATGTATATAACTATCTATTCGATGATGAAGATACCCCA
CCAAACCCAAAAAAAGAGGGTGGGTCGAATCAAACAAGTTTGTACAAAAAAGCAGGCTCTATGGACAAGA
AGTACTCCATTGGGCTCGCTATCGGCACAAACAGCGTCGGCTGGGCCGTCATTACGGACGAGTACAAGGT
GCCGAGCAAAAAATTCAAAGTTCTGGGCAATACCGATCGCCACAGCATAAAGAAGAACCTCATTGGCGCC
CTCCTGTTCGACTCCGGGG
